Addgene plasmid #39339: pAAV-Ef1a-DIO-VMAT2-WPRE-pA
Depositing lab: Bernardo Sabatini. Depositing organization: Harvard Medical School. Publication: Dopaminergic neurons inhibit striatal output through non-canonical release of GABA. Tritsch NX, Ding JB, Sabatini BL. Nature. 2012 Oct 11;490(7419):262-6. doi: 10.1038/nature11466. Epub 2012 Oct 3. PubMed 23034651.
Backbone
  Vector backbone: pAAV-Ef1a-DIO-hChR2(H134R)-mCherry-WPRE-pA
  Backbone manufacturer: K. Deisseroth Lab
  Backbone size w/o insert (bp): 5603
  Total vector size (bp): 6314
  Modifications to backbone: None
  Vector type: AAV ; r
Growth in bacteria
  Bacterial resistance: Ampicillin, 100 μg/mL
  Growth temperature: 37°C
  Growth strain: Stbl3
  Copy number: Unknown
Gene/Insert
  Gene/Insert name: Slc18a2 (alt names: VMAT2 (vesicular monoamine transporter 2); SVAT (synaptic vesicle amine transporter))
  Species: M. musculus (mouse)
  Insert size (bp): 1584
  Mutation: Myc tag inserted in the first lumenal loop between Glycines 98 and 99
  GenBank ID: NM_172523.3
  Entrez Gene: Slc18a2 (a.k.a. 1110037L13Rik, 9330105E13, Vmat2)
  Cloning method: Restriction Enzyme; 5′ cloning site Asc1 (not destroyed); 3′ cloning site Nhe1 (not destroyed)
  Sequencing primers: 5′ n/a
Resource information
  A portion of this plasmid was derived from a plasmid made by: Gene was custom synthesized and cloned in the rAAV backbone as indicated
Terms and licenses: Academic/Nonprofit Terms; Industry Terms: Not Available to Industry
How to cite: pAAV-Ef1a-DIO-VMAT2-WPRE-pA was a gift from Bernardo Sabatini (Addgene plasmid # 39339 ; http://n2t.net/addgene:39339 ; RRID:Addgene_39339)
