[The description below was written by a language model from this plasmid's Addgene catalogue record and pLannotate feature annotations shown in this document.]
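Description:
pAAV-Ef1a-DIO-VMAT2-WPRE-pA is a recombinant AAV transfer plasmid for Cre-dependent expression of the mouse vesicular monoamine transporter 2 (Slc18a2/VMAT2). It was built on the pAAV-Ef1a-DIO-hChR2(H134R)-mCherry-WPRE-pA backbone by cloning a custom-synthesized gene between the AscI and NheI sites. In bacteria it is maintained through a high-copy ColE1/pUC-type origin and selected with ampicillin (AmpR/β-lactamase). An M13 phage origin is also annotated in the backbone. The catalogue gives a total size of 6314 bp, whereas the annotated depositor sequence is 7222 nt; the record does not explain this difference.

The expression cassette lies between two AAV2 inverted terminal repeats, which allow it to be replicated and packaged into AAV particles when helper functions are supplied. The human EF-1α promoter with its intron A drives transcription. Downstream, the Slc18a2 coding sequence sits in the antisense orientation and is flanked by pairs of incompatible lox2272 and loxP sites arranged as a double-floxed inverted open reading frame (DIO/FLEx switch). Without Cre, no sense VMAT2 transcript is made. With Cre, recombination inverts the cassette and then excises one site of each pair, which locks the coding sequence in the sense orientation. A WPRE enhances transcript stability and expression, and the human growth hormone polyadenylation signal terminates the transcript. According to the catalogue, the transporter carries a Myc epitope inserted in the first lumenal loop between glycines 98 and 99, which should allow the exogenous protein to be detected.

The construct is suited to restricting VMAT2 expression to genetically defined, Cre-expressing cells after viral delivery. It was deposited with a study of non-canonical GABA release by dopaminergic neurons onto striatal output neurons.
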