Features (pLannotate 1.2.2; 24 found; start..end, strand, type, name):
      1..141     -  repeat_region  AAV2 ITR: inverted terminal repeat of adeno-associated virus serotype 2 inverted
    169..235     +  CDS            small t antigen (fragment): SV40 (simian virus 40) small t antigen
    261..472     +  promoter       EF-1α core promoter: core promoter for human elongation factor EF-1α
    473..581     +  intron         EF-1α intron A (fragment): intron upstream of the start codon of human EF-1α
   1207..1410    +  intron         EF-1α intron A: truncated intron upstream of the start codon of human EF-1α
   1426..1443    +  misc_feature   MCS (fragment): pUC18/19 multiple cloning site
   1450..1483    +  protein_bind   lox2272: Cre-mediated recombination occurs in the 8-bp core sequence (GGATACTT). lox2272 sites are compatible with each other, but incompatible with loxP or loxN sites (Lee and Saito, 1988). Cre recombinase
   1484..1533    -  intron         β-globin intron (fragment): internally truncated intron from human β-globin
   1534..1567    +  protein_bind   loxP: Cre-mediated recombination occurs in the 8-bp core sequence (GCATACAT). Cre recombinase
   1598..3178    -  CDS            Slc18a2: VMAT2_MOUSE - Also known as Vmat2. Experimental evidence at protein level: Swiss-Prot protein existence level 1. Involved in the ATP-dependent vesicular transport of biogenic amine neurotransmitters. Pumps cytosolic monoamines including dopamine, norepinephrine, serotonin, and histamine into synaptic vesicles. Requisite for vesicular amine storage prior to secretion via exocytosis (By similarity). From Mus musculus (Mouse).
   3207..3240    -  protein_bind   lox2272: Cre-mediated recombination occurs in the 8-bp core sequence (GGATACTT). lox2272 sites are compatible with each other, but incompatible with loxP or loxN sites (Lee and Saito, 1988). Cre recombinase
   3241..3290    -  intron         β-globin intron (fragment): internally truncated intron from human β-globin
   3291..3324    -  protein_bind   loxP: Cre-mediated recombination occurs in the 8-bp core sequence (GCATACAT). Cre recombinase
   3325..3349    +  misc_feature   MCS (fragment): pBluescript multiple cloning site
   3349..3937    +  misc_feature   WPRE: woodchuck hepatitis virus posttranscriptional regulatory element
   3969..4445    +  polyA_signal   hGH poly(A) signal: human growth hormone polyadenylation signal
   4485..4625    +  repeat_region  AAV2 ITR: inverted terminal repeat of adeno-associated virus serotype 2 inverted
   4630..4681    -  misc_feature   bom (fragment): basis of mobility region from pBR322
   4700..5080    +  rep_origin     M13 ori (sequence partly withheld): M13 bacteriophage origin of replication; arrow indicates direction of (+) strand synthesis
   5156..5205    -  misc_feature   bom (fragment): basis of mobility region from pBR322
   5307..5342    -  CDS            rop (fragment): Rop protein, which maintains plasmids at low copy number; rop
   5437..5541    +  promoter       AmpR promoter: bla
   5542..6402    +  CDS            AmpR: β-lactamase; bla; confers resistance to ampicillin, carbenicillin, and related antibiotics
   6573..7161    +  rep_origin     ori: high-copy-number ColE1/pMB1/pBR322/pUC origin of replication
>Addgene plasmid #39339 | pAAV-Ef1a-DIO-VMAT2-WPRE-pA | depositor full sequence | sequence record 49611 | pAAV-Ef1a-DIO-VMAT2-WPRE-pA sequence 7222 bps
CCTGCAGGCAGCTGCGCGCTCGCTCGCTCACTGAGGCCGCCCGGGCAAAGCCCGGGCGTCGGGCGACCTT
TGGTCGCCCGGCCTCAGTGAGCGAGCGAGCGCGCAGAGAGGGAGTGGCCAACTCCATCACTAGGGGTTCC
TGCGGCCGCACGCGTAAGCTTTGCAAAGATGGATAAAGTTTTAAACAGAGAGGAATCTTTGCAGCTAATG
GACCTTCTAGGTCTTGAAAGGAGTGGGAATTGGCTCCGGTGCCCGTCAGTGGGCAGAGCGCACATCGCCC
ACAGTCCCCGAGAAGTTGGGGGGAGGGGTCGGCAATTGAACCGGTGCCTAGAGAAGGTGGCGCGGGGTAA
ACTGGGAAAGTGATGTCGTGTACTGGCTCCGCCTTTTTCCCGAGGGTGGGGGAGAACCGTATATAAGTGC
AGTAGTCGCCGTGAACGTTCTTTTTCGCAACGGGTTTGCCGCCAGAACACAGGTAAGTGCCGTGTGTGGT
TCCCGCGGGCCTGGCCTCTTTACGGGTTATGGCCCTTGCGTGCCTTGAATTACTTCCACTGGCTGCAGTA
CGTGATTCTTGATCCCGAGCTTCGGGTTGGAAGTGGGTGGGAGAGTTCGAGGCCTTGCGCTTAAGGAGCC
CCTTCGCCTCGTGCTTGAGTTGAGGCCTGGCCTGGGCGCTGGGGCCGCCGCGTGCGAATCTGGTGGCACC
TTCGCGCCTGTCTCGCTGCTTTCGATAAGTCTCTAGCCATTTAAAATTTTTGATGACCTGCTGCGACGCT
TTTTTTCTGGCAAGATAGTCTTGTAAATGCGGGCCAAGATCTGCACACTGGTATTTCGGTTTTTGGGGCC
GCGGGCGGCGACGGGGCCCGTGCGTCCCAGCGCACATGTTCGGCGAGGCGGGGCCTGCGAGCGCGGCCAC
CGAGAATCGGACGGGGGTAGTCTCAAGCTGGCCGGCCTGCTCTGGTGCCTGGCCTCGCGCCGCCGTGTAT
CGCCCCGCCCTGGGCGGCAAGGCTGGCCCGGTCGGCACCAGTTGCGTGAGCGGAAAGATGGCCGCTTCCC
GGCCCTGCTGCAGGGAGCTCAAAATGGAGGACGCGGCGCTCGGGAGAGCGGGCGGGTGAGTCACCCACAC
AAAGGAAAAGGGCCTTTCCGTCCTCAGCCGTCGCTTCATGTGACTCCACGGAGTACCGGGCGCCGTCCAG
GCACCTCGATTAGTTCTCGAGCTTTTGGAGTACGTCGTCTTTAGGTTGGGGGGAGGGGTTTTATGCGATG
GAGTTTCCCCACACTGAGTGGGTGGAGACTGAAGTTAGGCCAGCTTGGCACTTGATGTAATTCTCCTTGG
AATTTGCCCTTTTTGAGTTTGGATCTTGGTTCATTCTCAAGCCTCAGACAGTGGTTCAAAGTTTTTTTCT
TCCATTTCAGGTGTCGTGAGGTACCGGATCCTCTAGAGTCGACTCCGGAATAACTTCGTATAGGATACTT
TATACGAAGTTATGCAGAATGGTAGCTGGATTGTAGCTGCTATTAGCAATATGAAACCTCTTAATAACTT
CGTATAGCATACATTATACGAAGTTATGGCGCGCCTTATCTAGATTTAGCCACCTCAGTCACTCTCAGAT
TCTTCATCATCACCGACGGGGTACGGCTGGACATTATTCTGAGTGTACATCTTTGTCTTAATGGGGCAGT
TGTGGTCCATGAGGATAGCCATTTTTTCTTCCTTAGCAGGTGGACTTCGAAGAAAAAAGCAGAGTGGAGC
AAAAACAATATCAATTATCCCAATAATTGTCATGAGCCAAGGAAAGCCAATTGCCTTTGCAATAGCACCA
CCAGCAGAGGGACCGATAGCATACCCCATGCAGAAGGCTACATCTGCAATGGCATACACACTCCCATAGA
CAGACACGTGCCGCAGGTCCACCAGGTAGCCCATGATAGGCATCATGGAGGAGTCCACCATCCCAATGGC
AAAACCAACTCCAAAGTTGGGAGCGATGAGTCCGTAGATATTTTTTGCAAAAGGAATACATAAAATGCTG
ATCCCAACAACTATCATTCCCAGAAGAGCACACAGCCACCTTCCCATTTTGTGTGCAAGTATCCCAAAAA
TATTGGTTCCAATGAGATAAGAGATGCTCGCTGGCAGGAAGGCAACGCCCAGCTGCCACTTTCGGGAACA
CATGGTCTCCATCATCCAGATGGGCAGGGCGGGCTCCAGCATGGCTATCCCCATGTTTGCAAAGCAGATG
GAGCCTGCAGCGATGAGAATGTATGGGTCCTTCAGCAAGGTCGTAAGAGGTGTCCCCTTCTGACTTTCTG
GCTGCACTCGGGATGGCTGGAGCACAAAGAGCTGAATAGCTCCATCCAAGAGCACCAAGGCAGCAAGCAC
CAGGAAAGGAGCTGTCTTCCCCACAAACTCATAGAGCACACTTCCAAAGGGGGGTCCCACTAAGACCCCC
ATGGCCAGGCCCCCCAGAGCAATCCCCATGGCGTTACCCCTCTCTTCATCATCTGTGTACACGCTGGCCA
GCATGCCCATCCCAGCCACAGATGAGCAAGAGGAGCCGATTCCCTGCAGGGACCTGGCGATCAGCAGGAA
GGCATAGCTGCTGGAGAAGGCAAACATAACTGTTGAGATAAACATAATGCAGAATCCAGCAAACATGGGA
ATTGGATAGCCAATTCTGTTGGTTAGAAGTCCTATGAATGGGTTGGTGAGGAGCTGGACAGTGGCTTTGG
AGGCAAACAGCAGCCCAACTTGCACATTCTCATTTAGAAGGTCTTTGTCTTCACTGGGGCAGTCGGGAGG
GACAGTCGTGTTGGTCACAGTGTGCTGTGTGGTGGTAGCCTTGGGTGACTCCCCCAGATCTTCTTCAGAA
ATAAGTTTTTGTTCTCCTGGGAGGCCCCCCGTGGCATTCCCCGTGAACACAGTAGAGTTGTTATAGTAAG
AGAAGATGCTGTGGAAGCTTTCGGAAGTGGAGGCTGTGAGCGCTGGCCTGGCAGTCTGGATTTCCGTAGT
ATTTTTCTCGTGCTTAATGCTGTACAGGTAGCTGGGAATGATGGGAACTACGACGGTGAGCAGCATGTTG
TCTAGCAGCAGCGCGAGGAACACGATGAACAGGATCAGCTTGCGCGAGTGGCGGCTGTCCCGCAGCCATC
GCAGCAGCACCAGATCGCTCAGGGCCATGGTGGCGGTGGCGACCGGTAGCGCTAGCATAACTTCGTATAA
AGTATCCTATACGAAGTTATTTGCCTTAACCCAGAAATTATCACTGTTATTCTTTAGAATGGTGCAAAGA
ATAACTTCGTATAATGTATGCTATACGAAGTTATGAATTCGATATCAAGCTTATCGATAATCAACCTCTG
GATTACAAAATTTGTGAAAGATTGACTGGTATTCTTAACTATGTTGCTCCTTTTACGCTATGTGGATACG
CTGCTTTAATGCCTTTGTATCATGCTATTGCTTCCCGTATGGCTTTCATTTTCTCCTCCTTGTATAAATC
CTGGTTGCTGTCTCTTTATGAGGAGTTGTGGCCCGTTGTCAGGCAACGTGGCGTGGTGTGCACTGTGTTT
GCTGACGCAACCCCCACTGGTTGGGGCATTGCCACCACCTGTCAGCTCCTTTCCGGGACTTTCGCTTTCC
CCCTCCCTATTGCCACGGCGGAACTCATCGCCGCCTGCCTTGCCCGCTGCTGGACAGGGGCTCGGCTGTT
GGGCACTGACAATTCCGTGGTGTTGTCGGGGAAATCATCGTCCTTTCCTTGGCTGCTCGCCTATGTTGCC
ACCTGGATTCTGCGCGGGACGTCCTTCTGCTACGTCCCTTCGGCCCTCAATCCAGCGGACCTTCCTTCCC
GCGGCCTGCTGCCGGCTCTGCGGCCTCTTCCGCGTCTTCGCCTTCGCCCTCAGACGAGTCGGATCTCCCT
TTGGGCCGCCTCCCCGCATCGATACCGAGCGCTGCTCGAGAGATCTACGGGTGGCATCCCTGTGACCCCT
CCCCAGTGCCTCTCCTGGCCCTGGAAGTTGCCACTCCAGTGCCCACCAGCCTTGTCCTAATAAAATTAAG
TTGCATCATTTTGTCTGACTAGGTGTCCTTCTATAATATTATGGGGTGGAGGGGGGTGGTATGGAGCAAG
GGGCAAGTTGGGAAGACAACCTGTAGGGCCTGCGGGGTCTATTGGGAACCAAGCTGGAGTGCAGTGGCAC
AATCTTGGCTCACTGCAATCTCCGCCTCCTGGGTTCAAGCGATTCTCCTGCCTCAGCCTCCCGAGTTGTT
GGGATTCCAGGCATGCATGACCAGGCTCAGCTAATTTTTGTTTTTTTGGTAGAGACGGGGTTTCACCATA
TTGGCCAGGCTGGTCTCCAACTCCTAATCTCAGGTGATCTACCCACCTTGGCCTCCCAAATTGCTGGGAT
TACAGGCGTGAACCACTGCTCCCTTCCCTGTCCTTCTGATTTTGTAGGTAACCACGTGCGGACCGAGCGG
CCGCAGGAACCCCTAGTGATGGAGTTGGCCACTCCCTCTCTGCGCGCTCGCTCGCTCACTGAGGCCGGGC
GACCAAAGGTCGCCCGACGCCCGGGCTTTGCCCGGGCGGCCTCAGTGAGCGAGCGAGCGCGCAGCTGCCT
GCAGGGGCGCCTGATGCGGTATTTTCTCCTTACGCATCTGTGCGGTATTTCACACCGCATA
[142 nt withheld, positions 4682-4823]
C
[141 nt withheld, positions 4825-4965]
CCTTTGACGTTGGAGTCCACGTTCTTT
[37 nt withheld, positions 4993-5029]
ACCCTATCTCGGGCTATTCTTTTGATTTATAAGGGATTTTGCCGATTTCGGCCTATTGGTTAAAAAATGA
GCTGATTTAACAAAAATTTAACGCGAATTTTAACAAAATATTAACGTTTACAATTTTATGGTGCACTCTC
AGTACAATCTGCTCTGATGCCGCATAGTTAAGCCAGCCCCGACACCCGCCAACACCCGCTGACGCGCCCT
GACGGGCTTGTCTGCTCCCGGCATCCGCTTACAGACAAGCTGTGACCGTCTCCGGGAGCTGCATGTGTCA
GAGGTTTTCACCGTCATCACCGAAACGCGCGAGACGAAAGGGCCTCGTGATACGCCTATTTTTATAGGTT
AATGTCATGATAATAATGGTTTCTTAGACGTCAGGTGGCACTTTTCGGGGAAATGTGCGCGGAACCCCTA
TTTGTTTATTTTTCTAAATACATTCAAATATGTATCCGCTCATGAGACAATAACCCTGATAAATGCTTCA
ATAATATTGAAAAAGGAAGAGTATGAGTATTCAACATTTCCGTGTCGCCCTTATTCCCTTTTTTGCGGCA
TTTTGCCTTCCTGTTTTTGCTCACCCAGAAACGCTGGTGAAAGTAAAAGATGCTGAAGATCAGTTGGGTG
CACGAGTGGGTTACATCGAACTGGATCTCAACAGCGGTAAGATCCTTGAGAGTTTTCGCCCCGAAGAACG
TTTTCCAATGATGAGCACTTTTAAAGTTCTGCTATGTGGCGCGGTATTATCCCGTATTGACGCCGGGCAA
GAGCAACTCGGTCGCCGCATACACTATTCTCAGAATGACTTGGTTGAGTACTCACCAGTCACAGAAAAGC
ATCTTACGGATGGCATGACAGTAAGAGAATTATGCAGTGCTGCCATAACCATGAGTGATAACACTGCGGC
CAACTTACTTCTGACAACGATCGGAGGACCGAAGGAGCTAACCGCTTTTTTGCACAACATGGGGGATCAT
GTAACTCGCCTTGATCGTTGGGAACCGGAGCTGAATGAAGCCATACCAAACGACGAGCGTGACACCACGA
TGCCTGTAGCAATGGCAACAACGTTGCGCAAACTATTAACTGGCGAACTACTTACTCTAGCTTCCCGGCA
ACAATTAATAGACTGGATGGAGGCGGATAAAGTTGCAGGACCACTTCTGCGCTCGGCCCTTCCGGCTGGC
TGGTTTATTGCTGATAAATCTGGAGCCGGTGAGCGTGGGTCTCGCGGTATCATTGCAGCACTGGGGCCAG
ATGGTAAGCCCTCCCGTATCGTAGTTATCTACACGACGGGGAGTCAGGCAACTATGGATGAACGAAATAG
ACAGATCGCTGAGATAGGTGCCTCACTGATTAAGCATTGGTAACTGTCAGACCAAGTTTACTCATATATA
CTTTAGATTGATTTAAAACTTCATTTTTAATTTAAAAGGATCTAGGTGAAGATCCTTTTTGATAATCTCA
TGACCAAAATCCCTTAACGTGAGTTTTCGTTCCACTGAGCGTCAGACCCCGTAGAAAAGATCAAAGGATC
TTCTTGAGATCCTTTTTTTCTGCGCGTAATCTGCTGCTTGCAAACAAAAAAACCACCGCTACCAGCGGTG
GTTTGTTTGCCGGATCAAGAGCTACCAACTCTTTTTCCGAAGGTAACTGGCTTCAGCAGAGCGCAGATAC
CAAATACTGTCCTTCTAGTGTAGCCGTAGTTAGGCCACCACTTCAAGAACTCTGTAGCACCGCCTACATA
CCTCGCTCTGCTAATCCTGTTACCAGTGGCTGCTGCCAGTGGCGATAAGTCGTGTCTTACCGGGTTGGAC
TCAAGACGATAGTTACCGGATAAGGCGCAGCGGTCGGGCTGAACGGGGGGTTCGTGCACACAGCCCAGCT
TGGAGCGAACGACCTACACCGAACTGAGATACCTACAGCGTGAGCTATGAGAAAGCGCCACGCTTCCCGA
AGGGAGAAAGGCGGACAGGTATCCGGTAAGCGGCAGGGTCGGAACAGGAGAGCGCACGAGGGAGCTTCCA
GGGGGAAACGCCTGGTATCTTTATAGTCCTGTCGGGTTTCGCCACCTCTGACTTGAGCGTCGATTTTTGT
GATGCTCGTCAGGGGGGCGGAGCCTATGGAAAAACGCCAGCAACGCGGCCTTTTTACGGTTCCTGGCCTT
TTGCTGGCCTTTTGCTCACATGT
