>Addgene plasmid #39339 | pAAV-Ef1a-DIO-VMAT2-WPRE-pA | addgene partial sequence | sequence record 51386 | WPRE-R 5'-CATAGCGTAAAAGGAGCAACA-3'
AATTTTGTAATCCAGAGGTTGATTATCGATAAGCTTGATATCGAATTCATAACTTCGTATAGCATACATT
ATACGAAGTTATTCTTTGCACCATTCTAAAGAATAACAGTGATAATTTCTGGGTTAAGGCAAATAACTTC
GTATAGGATACTTTATACGAAGTTATGCTAGCGCTACCGGTCGCCACCGCCACCATGGCCCTGAGCGATC
TGGTGCTGCTGCGATGGCTGCGGGACAGCCGCCACTCGCGCAAGCTGATCCTGTTCATCGTGTTCCTCGC
GCTGCTGCTAGACAACATGCTGCTCACCGTCGTAGTTCCCATCATTCCCAGCTACCTGTACAGCATTAAG
CACGAGAAAAATACTACGGAAATCCAGACTGCCAGGCCAGCGCTCACAGCCTCCACTTCCGAAAGCTTCC
ACAGCATCTTCTCTTACTATAACAACTCTACTGTGTTCACGGGGAATGCCACGGGGGGCCTCCCAGGAGA
ACAAAAACTTATTTCTGAAGAAGATCTGGGGGAGTCACCCAAGGCTACCACCACACAGCACACTGTGACC
AACACGACTGTCCCTCCCGACTGCCCCAGTGAAGACAAAGACCTTCTAAATGAGAATGTGCAAGTTGGGC
TGCTGTTTGCCTCCAAAGCCACTGTCCAGCTCCTCACCAACCCATTCATAGGACTTCTAACCAACAGAAT
TGGCTATCCAATTCCCATGTTTGCTGGATTCTGCATTATGTTTATCTCAACAGTTATGTTTGCCTTCTCC
AGCAGCTAT
